>Addgene plasmid #141548 | TFORF0191 | depositor full sequence | sequence record 276780 | Full Sequence
TTAATGTAGTCTTATGCAATACTCTTGTAGTCTTGCAACATGGTAACGATGAGTTAGCAACATGCCTTAC
AAGGAGAGAAAAAGCACCGTGCATGCCGATTGGTGGAAGTAAGGTGGTACGATCGTGCCTTATTAGGAAG
GCAACAGACGGGTCTGACATGGATTGGACGAACCACTGAATTGCCGCATTGCAGAGATATTGTATTTAAG
TGCCTAGCTCGATACATAAACGGGTCTCTCTGGTTAGACCAGATCTGAGCCTGGGAGCTCTCTGGCTAAC
TAGGGAACCCACTGCTTAAGCCTCAATAAAGCTTGCCTTGAGTGCTTCAAGTAGTGTGTGCCCGTCTGTT
GTGTGACTCTGGTAACTAGAGATCCCTCAGACCCTTTTAGTCAGTGTGGAAAATCTCTAGCAGTGGCGCC
CGAACAGGGACTTGAAAGCGAAAGGGAAACCAGAGGAGCTCTCTCGACGCAGGACTCGGCTTGCTGAAGC
GCGCACGGCAAGAGGCGAGGGGCGGCGACTGGTGAGTACGCCAAAAATTTTGACTAGCGGAGGCTAGAAG
GAGAGAGATGGGTGCGAGAGCGTCAGTATTAAGCGGGGGAGAATTAGATCGCGATGGGAAAAAATTCGGT
TAAGGCCAGGGGGAAAGAAAAAATATAAATTAAAACATATAGTATGGGCAAGCAGGGAGCTAGAACGATT
CGCAGTTAATCCTGGCCTGTTAGAAACATCAGAAGGCTGTAGACAAATACTGGGACAGCTACAACCATCC
CTTCAGACAGGATCAGAAGAACTTAGATCATTATATAATACAGTAGCAACCCTCTATTGTGTGCATCAAA
GGATAGAGATAAAAGACACCAAGGAAGCTTTAGACAAGATAGAGGAAGAGCAAAACAAAAGTAAGACCAC
CGCACAGCAAGCGGCCGCTGATCTTCAGACCTGGAGGAGGAGATATGAGGGACAATTGGAGAAGTGAATT
ATATAAATATAAAGTAGTAAAAATTGAACCATTAGGAGTAGCACCCACCAAGGCAAAGAGAAGAGTGGTG
CAGAGAGAAAAAAGAGCAGTGGGAATAGGAGCTTTGTTCCTTGGGTTCTTGGGAGCAGCAGGAAGCACTA
TGGGCGCAGCGTCAATGACGCTGACGGTACAGGCCAGACAATTATTGTCTGGTATAGTGCAGCAGCAGAA
CAATTTGCTGAGGGCTATTGAGGCGCAACAGCATCTGTTGCAACTCACAGTCTGGGGCATCAAGCAGCTC
CAGGCAAGAATCCTGGCTGTGGAAAGATACCTAAAGGATCAACAGCTCCTGGGGATTTGGGGTTGCTCTG
GAAAACTCATTTGCACCACTGCTGTGCCTTGGAATGCTAGTTGGAGTAATAAATCTCTGGAACAGATTTG
GAATCACACGACCTGGATGGAGTGGGACAGAGAAATTAACAATTACACAAGCTTAATACACTCCTTAATT
GAAGAATCGCAAAACCAGCAAGAAAAGAATGAACAAGAATTATTGGAATTAGATAAATGGGCAAGTTTGT
GGAATTGGTTTAACATAACAAATTGGCTGTGGTATATAAAATTATTCATAATGATAGTAGGAGGCTTGGT
AGGTTTAAGAATAGTTTTTGCTGTACTTTCTATAGTGAATAGAGTTAGGCAGGGATATTCACCATTATCG
TTTCAGACCCACCTCCCAACCCCGAGGGGACCCATGCATTGCATCTCAATTAGTCAGCAACCAGGTGTGG
AAAGTCCCCAGGCTCCCCAGCAGGCAGAAGTATGCAAAGCATGCGTCTCAATTAGTCAGCAACCATAGTC
CCGCCCCTAACTCCGCCCATCCCGCCCCTAACTCCGCCCAGTTCCGCCCATTCTCCGCCCCATGGCTGAC
TAATTTTTTTTATTTATGCAGAGGCCGAGGCCGCCTCGGCCTCTGAGCTATTCCAGAAGTAGTGAGGAGG
CTTTTTTGGAGGCCTAGGCTTTTGCAAAAAGCTTTCTAGAGGTACCACCGGAGCTTACCATGACCGAGTA
CAAGCCCACGGTGCGCCTCGCCACCCGCGACGACGTCCCCAGGGCCGTACGCACCCTCGCCGCCGCGTTC
GCCGACTACCCCGCCACGCGCCACACCGTCGATCCGGACCGCCACATCGAGCGGGTCACCGAGCTGCAAG
AACTCTTCCTCACGCGCGTCGGGCTCGACATCGGCAAGGTGTGGGTCGCGGACGACGGCGCCGCCGTGGC
GGTCTGGACCACGCCGGAGAGCGTCGAAGCGGGGGCGGTGTTCGCCGAGATCGGCCCGCGCATGGCCGAG
TTGAGCGGTTCCCGGCTGGCCGCGCAGCAACAGATGGAAGGCCTCCTGGCGCCGCACCGGCCCAAGGAGC
CCGCGTGGTTCCTGGCCACCGTCGGCGTCTCGCCCGACCACCAGGGCAAGGGTCTGGGCAGCGCCGTCGT
GCTCCCCGGAGTGGAGGCGGCCGAGCGCGCCGGGGTGCCCGCCTTCCTGGAGACCTCCGCGCCCCGCAAC
CTCCCCTTCTACGAGCGGCTCGGCTTCACCGTCACCGCCGACGTCGAGGTGCCCGAAGGACCGCGCACCT
GGTGCATGACCCGCAAGCCCGGTGCCAGTTAACGAATTCTAGATCTTGAGACAAATGGCAGTATTCATCC
ACAATTTTAAAAGAAAAGGGGGGATTGGGGGGTACAGTGCAGGGGAAAGAATAGTAGACATAATAGCAAC
AGACATACAAACTAAAGAATTACAAAAACAAATTACAAAAATTCAAAATTTTCGGGTTTATTACAGGGAC
AGCAGAGATCCACTTTGGCGCCGGCTCGAGGCCTGCAGGTGCAAAGATGGATAAAGTTTTAAACAGAGAG
GAATCTTTGCAGCTAATGGACCTTCTAGGTCTTGAAAGGAGTGGGAATTGGCTCCGGTGCCCGTCAGTGG
GCAGAGCGCACATCGCCCACAGTCCCCGAGAAGTTGGGGGGAGGGGTCGGCAATTGAACCGGTGCCTAGA
GAAGGTGGCGCGGGGTAAACTGGGAAAGTGATGTCGTGTACTGGCTCCGCCTTTTTCCCGAGGGTGGGGG
AGAACCGTATATAAGTGCAGTAGTCGCCGTGAACGTTCTTTTTCGCAACGGGTTTGCCGCCAGAACACAG
GTAAGTGCCGTGTGTGGTTCCCGCGGGCCTGGCCTCTTTACGGGTTATGGCCCTTGCGTGCCTTGAATTA
CTTCCACCTGGCTGCAGTACGTGATTCTTGATCCCGAGCTTCGGGTTGGAAGTGGGTGGGAGAGTTCGAG
GCCTTGCGCTTAAGGAGCCCCTTCGCCTCGTGCTTGAGTTGAGGCCTGGCCTGGGCGCTGGGGCCGCCGC
GTGCGAATCTGGTGGCACCTTCGCGCCTGTCTCGCTGCTTTCGATAAGTCTCTAGCCATTTAAAATTTTT
GATGACCTGCTGCGACGCTTTTTTTCTGGCAAGATAGTCTTGTAAATGCGGGCCAAGATCTGCACACTGG
TATTTCGGTTTTTGGGGCCGCGGGCGGCGACGGGGCCCGTGCGTCCCAGCGCACATGTTCGGCGAGGCGG
GGCCTGCGAGCGCGGCCACCGAGAATCGGACGGGGGTAGTCTCAAGCTGGCCGGCCTGCTCTGGTGCCTG
GCCTCGCGCCGCCGTGTATCGCCCCGCCCTGGGCGGCAAGGCTGGCCCGGTCGGCACCAGTTGCGTGAGC
GGAAAGATGGCCGCTTCCCGGCCCTGCTGCAGGGAGCTCAAAATGGAGGACGCGGCGCTCGGGAGAGCGG
GCGGGTGAGTCACCCACACAAAGGAAAAGGGCCTTTCCGTCCTCAGCCGTCGCTTCATGTGACTCCACGG
AGTACCGGGCGCCGTCCAGGCACCTCGATTAGTTCTCGAGCTTTTGGAGTACGTCGTCTTTAGGTTGGGG
GGAGGGGTTTTATGCGATGGAGTTTCCCCACACTGAGTGGGTGGAGACTGAAGTTAGGCCAGCTTGGCAC
TTGATGTAATTCTCCTTGGAATTTGCCCTTTTTGAGTTTGGATCTTGGTTCATTCTCAAGCCTCAGACAG
TGGTTCAAAGTTTTTTTCTTCCATTTCAGGTGTCGTGAGGCTAGCACCGCCACCATGAACTGGGCTGCCT
TCGGAGGGTCTGAATTCTTCATCCCAGAAGGCATTCAGATAGATTCGAGATGCCCACTAAGCAGAAATAT
CACGGAATGGTACCATTACTATGGCATTGCAGTGAAAGAAAGCTCCCAATATTATGATGTGATGTATTCC
AAGAAAGGAGCTGCCTGGGTGAGTGAGACGGGCAAGAAAGAAGTGAGCAAACAGACAGTGGCATATTCAC
CCCGGTCCAAACTCGGAACACTGCTGCCAGAATTTCCCAATGTCAAAGATCTAAATCTGCCAGCCAGCCT
GCCTGAGGAGAAGGTTTCTACCTTTATTATGATGTACAGAACACACTGTCAGAGAATACTGGACACTGTA
ATAAGAGCCAACTTTGATGAGGTTCAAAGTTTCCTTCTGCACTTTTGGCAAGGAATGCCGCCCCACATGC
TGCCTGTGCTGGGCTCCTCCACGGTGGTGAACATTGTCGGCGTGTGTGACTCCATCCTCTACAAAGCTAT
CTCCGGGGTGCTGATGCCCACTGTGCTGCAGGCATTACCTGACAGCTTAACTCAGGTGATTCGAAAGTTT
GCCAAGCAACTGGATGAGTGGCTAAAAGTGGCTCTCCACGACCTCCCAGAAAACTTGCGAAACATCAAGT
TCGAATTGTCGAGAAGGTTCTCCCAAATTCTGAGACGGCAAACATCACTAAATCATCTCTGCCAGGCATC
TCGAACAGTGATCCACAGTGCAGACATCACGTTCCAAATGCTGGAAGACTGGAGGAACGTGGACCTGAAC
AGCATCACCAAGCAAACCCTTTACACCATGGAAGACTCTCGCGATGAGCACCGGAAACTCATCACCCAAT
TATATCAGGAGTTTGACCATCTCTTGGAGGAGCAGTCTCCCATCGAGTCCTACATTGAGTGGCTGGATAC
CATGGTTGACCGCTGTGTTGTGAAGGTGGCTGCCAAGAGACAAGGGTCCTTGAAGAAAGTGGCCCAGCAG
TTCCTCTTGATGTGGTCCTGTTTCGGCACAAGGGTGATCCGGGACATGACCTTGCACAGCGCCCCCAGCT
TCGGGTCTTTTCACCTAATTCACTTAATGTTTGATGACTACGTGCTCTACCTGTTAGAATCTCTGCACTG
TCAGGAGCGGGCCAATGAGCTCATGCGAGCCATGAAGGGAGAAGGAAGCACTGCAGAAGTCCGAGAAGAG
ATCATCTTGACAGAGGCTGCCGCACCAACCCCTTCACCAGTGCCATCGTTTTCTCCAGCAAAATCTGCCA
CATCTGTGGAAGTGCCACCTCCCTCTTCCCCTGTTAGCAATCCTTCCCCTGAGTACACTGGCCTCAGCAC
TACAGGAGCAATGCAGTCTTACACGTGGTCTCTAACATACACAGTGACGACGGCTGCTGGGTCCCCAGCT
GAGAACTCCCAACAGCTGCCCTGTATGAGGAACACTCATGTGCCTTCTTCCTCCGTCACACACAGGATAC
CAGTTTATCCCCACAGAGAGGAACATGGATACACGGGAAGCTATAACTATGGGAGCTATGGCAACCAGCA
TCCTCACCCCATGCAGAGCCAGTATCCGGCCCTCCCTCATGACACAGCTATCTCTGGGCCACTCCACTAT
GCCCCTTACCACAGGAGCTCTGCACAGTACCCTTTTAATAGCCCCACTTCCCGGATGGAACCTTGTTTGA
TGAGCAGTACTCCCAGACTGCATCCTACCCCAGTCACTCCCCGCTGGCCAGAGGTGCCCTCAGCCAACAC
GTGCTACACAAGCCCGTCTGTGCATTCTGCGAGGTACGGAAACTCTAGTGACATGTATACACCTCTGACA
ACGCGCAGGAATTCTGAATATGAGCACATGCAACACTTTCCTGGCTTTGCTTACATCAACGGAGAGGCCT
CTACAGGATGGGCTAAATAGTAATGAACTAGTCCGTAACTTGAAAGTATTTCGATTTCTTGGCTTTATAT
ATCTTGTGGAAAGGACGAGCGCGCTAAGAGGCCTAGTAACTGACGCGTTAAGTCGACAATCAACCTCTGG
ATTACAAAATTTGTGAAAGATTGACTGGTATTCTTAACTATGTTGCTCCTTTTACGCTATGTGGATACGC
TGCTTTAATGCCTTTGTATCATGCTATTGCTTCCCGTATGGCTTTCATTTTCTCCTCCTTGTATAAATCC
TGGTTGCTGTCTCTTTATGAGGAGTTGTGGCCCGTTGTCAGGCAACGTGGCGTGGTGTGCACTGTGTTTG
CTGACGCAACCCCCACTGGTTGGGGCATTGCCACCACCTGTCAGCTCCTTTCCGGGACTTTCGCTTTCCC
CCTCCCTATTGCCACGGCGGAACTCATCGCCGCCTGCCTTGCCCGCTGCTGGACAGGGGCTCGGCTGTTG
GGCACTGACAATTCCGTGGTGTTGTCGGGGAAATCATCGTCCTTTCCTTGGCTGCTCGCCTGTGTTGCCA
CCTGGATTCTGCGCGGGACGTCCTTCTGCTACGTCCCTTCGGCCCTCAATCCAGCGGACCTTCCTTCCCG
CGGCCTGCTGCCGGCTCTGCGGCCTCTTCCGCGTCTTCGCCTTCGCCCTCAGACGAGTCGGATCTCCCTT
TGGGCCGCCTCCCCGCGTCGACTTTAAGACCAATGACTTACAAGGCAGCTGTAGATCTTAGCCACTTTTT
AAAAGAAAAGGGGGGACTGGAAGGGCTAATTCACTCCCAACGAAGACAAGATCTGCTTTTTGCTTGTACT
GGGTCTCTCTGGTTAGACCAGATCTGAGCCTGGGAGCTCTCTGGCTAACTAGGGAACCCACTGCTTAAGC
CTCAATAAAGCTTGCCTTGAGTGCTTCAAGTAGTGTGTGCCCGTCTGTTGTGTGACTCTGGTAACTAGAG
ATCCCTCAGACCCTTTTAGTCAGTGTGGAAAATCTCTAGCAGTACGTATAGTAGTTCATGTCATCTTATT
ATTCAGTATTTATAACTTGCAAAGAAATGAATATCAGAGAGTGAGAGGAACTTGTTTATTGCAGCTTATA
ATGGTTACAAATAAAGCAATAGCATCACAAATTTCACAAATAAAGCATTTTTTTCACTGCATTCTAGTTG
TGGTTTGTCCAAACTCATCAATGTATCTTATCATGTCTGGCTCTAGCTATCCCGCCCCTAACTCCGCCCA
TCCCGCCCCTAACTCCGCCCAGTTCCGCCCATTCTCCGCCCCATGGCTGACTAATTTTTTTTATTTATGC
AGAGGCCGAGGCCGCCTCGGCCTCTGAGCTATTCCAGAAGTAGTGAGGAGGCTTTTTTGGAGGCCTAGGG
ACGTACCCAATTCGCCCTATAGTGAGTCGTATTACGCGCGCTCACTGGCCGTCGTTTTACAACGTCGTGA
CTGGGAAAACCCTGGCGTTACCCAACTTAATCGCCTTGCAGCACATCCCCCTTTCGCCAGCTGGCGTAAT
AGCGAAGAGGCCCGCACCGATCGCCCTTCCCAACAGTTGCGCAGCCTGAATGGCGAATGGG
[124 nt withheld, positions 7622-7745]
C
[91 nt withheld, positions 7747-7837]
A
[49 nt withheld, positions 7839-7887]
CCTTTGACGTTGGAGTCCACGTTCTTT
[37 nt withheld, positions 7915-7951]
ACCCTATCTCGGTCTATTCTTTTGATTTATAAGGGATTTTGCCGATTTCGGCCTATTGGTTAAAAAATGA
GCTGATTTAACAAAAATTTAACGCGAATTTTAACAAAATATTAACGCTTACAATTTAGGTGGCACTTTTC
GGGGAAATGTGCGCGGAACCCCTATTTGTTTATTTTTCTAAATACATTCAAATATGTATCCGCTCATGAG
ACAATAACCCTGATAAATGCTTCAATAATATTGAAAAAGGAAGAGTATGAGTATTCAACATTTCCGTGTC
GCCCTTATTCCCTTTTTTGCGGCATTTTGCCTTCCTGTTTTTGCTCACCCAGAAACGCTGGTGAAAGTAA
AAGATGCTGAAGATCAGTTGGGTGCACGAGTGGGTTACATCGAACTGGATCTCAACAGCGGTAAGATCCT
TGAGAGTTTTCGCCCCGAAGAACGTTTTCCAATGATGAGCACTTTTAAAGTTCTGCTATGTGGCGCGGTA
TTATCCCGTATTGACGCCGGGCAAGAGCAACTCGGTCGCCGCATACACTATTCTCAGAATGACTTGGTTG
AGTACTCACCAGTCACAGAAAAGCATCTTACGGATGGCATGACAGTAAGAGAATTATGCAGTGCTGCCAT
AACCATGAGTGATAACACTGCGGCCAACTTACTTCTGACAACGATCGGAGGACCGAAGGAGCTAACCGCT
TTTTTGCACAACATGGGGGATCATGTAACTCGCCTTGATCGTTGGGAACCGGAGCTGAATGAAGCCATAC
CAAACGACGAGCGTGACACCACGATGCCTGTAGCAATGGCAACAACGTTGCGCAAACTATTAACTGGCGA
ACTACTTACTCTAGCTTCCCGGCAACAATTAATAGACTGGATGGAGGCGGATAAAGTTGCAGGACCACTT
CTGCGCTCGGCCCTTCCGGCTGGCTGGTTTATTGCTGATAAATCTGGAGCCGGTGAGCGTGGGTCTCGCG
GTATCATTGCAGCACTGGGGCCAGATGGTAAGCCCTCCCGTATCGTAGTTATCTACACGACGGGGAGTCA
GGCAACTATGGATGAACGAAATAGACAGATCGCTGAGATAGGTGCCTCACTGATTAAGCATTGGTAACTG
TCAGACCAAGTTTACTCATATATACTTTAGATTGATTTAAAACTTCATTTTTAATTTAAAAGGATCTAGG
TGAAGATCCTTTTTGATAATCTCATGACCAAAATCCCTTAACGTGAGTTTTCGTTCCACTGAGCGTCAGA
CCCCGTAGAAAAGATCAAAGGATCTTCTTGAGATCCTTTTTTTCTGCGCGTAATCTGCTGCTTGCAAACA
AAAAAACCACCGCTACCAGCGGTGGTTTGTTTGCCGGATCAAGAGCTACCAACTCTTTTTCCGAAGGTAA
CTGGCTTCAGCAGAGCGCAGATACCAAATACTGTTCTTCTAGTGTAGCCGTAGTTAGGCCACCACTTCAA
GAACTCTGTAGCACCGCCTACATACCTCGCTCTGCTAATCCTGTTACCAGTGGCTGCTGCCAGTGGCGAT
AAGTCGTGTCTTACCGGGTTGGACTCAAGACGATAGTTACCGGATAAGGCGCAGCGGTCGGGCTGAACGG
GGGGTTCGTGCACACAGCCCAGCTTGGAGCGAACGACCTACACCGAACTGAGATACCTACAGCGTGAGCT
ATGAGAAAGCGCCACGCTTCCCGAAGGGAGAAAGGCGGACAGGTATCCGGTAAGCGGCAGGGTCGGAACA
GGAGAGCGCACGAGGGAGCTTCCAGGGGGAAACGCCTGGTATCTTTATAGTCCTGTCGGGTTTCGCCACC
TCTGACTTGAGCGTCGATTTTTGTGATGCTCGTCAGGGGGGCGGAGCCTATGGAAAAACGCCAGCAACGC
GGCCTTTTTACGGTTCCTGGCCTTTTGCTGGCCTTTTGCTCACATGTTCTTTCCTGCGTTATCCCCTGAT
TCTGTGGATAACCGTATTACCGCCTTTGAGTGAGCTGATACCGCTCGCCGCAGCCGAACGACCGAGCGCA
GCGAGTCAGTGAGCGAGGAAGCGGAAGAGCGCCCAATACGCAAACCGCCTCTCCCCGCGCGTTGGCCGAT
TCATTAATGCAGCTGGCACGACAGGTTTCCCGACTGGAAAGCGGGCAGTGAGCGCAACGCAATTAATGTG
AGTTAGCTCACTCATTAGGCACCCCAGGCTTTACACTTTATGCTTCCGGCTCGTATGTTGTGTGGAATTG
TGAGCGGATAACAATTTCACACAGGAAACAGCTATGACCATGATTACGCCAAGCGCGCAATTAACCCTCA
CTAAAGGGAACAAAAGCTGGAGCTGCAAGC
Features (pLannotate 1.2.2; 31 found; start..end, strand, type, name):
      5..231     +  promoter       RSV promoter: Rous sarcoma virus enhancer/promoter
    232..412     +  LTR            5' LTR (truncated): truncated 5' long terminal repeat (LTR) from HIV-1
    459..584     +  misc_feature   HIV-1 Ψ: packaging signal of human immunodeficiency virus type 1
    568..931     +  CDS            HIV-1 gag (fragment): gag protein from human immunodeficiency virus 1; gag
   1077..1310    +  misc_feature   RRE: The Rev response element (RRE) of HIV-1 allows for Rev-dependent mRNA export from the nucleus to the cytoplasm.
   1687..1713    +  CDS            Rev (fragment): human immunodeficiency virus 1 (HIV-1) Rev protein; rev; enhances nuclear export of unspliced and incompletely spliced viral mRNAs
   1720..1743    +  promoter       SV40 promoter (fragment): SV40 early promoter
   1744..1815    +  promoter       SV40 promoter (fragment): SV40 enhancer and early promoter
   1839..1974    +  rep_origin     SV40 ori: SV40 origin of replication
   2020..2616    +  CDS            PuroR (fragment): puromycin N-acetyltransferase; pac from Streptomyces; confers resistance to puromycin
   2665..2782    +  misc_feature   cPPT/CTS: central polypurine tract and central termination sequence of HIV-1
   2847..2913    +  CDS            small t antigen (fragment): SV40 (simian virus 40) small t antigen
   2920..4098    +  promoter       EF-1α promoter: strong constitutive promoter for human elongation factor EF-1α
   4211..6037    +  CDS            RFX4 (fragment): RFX4_HUMAN - Experimental evidence at protein level: Swiss-Prot protein existence level 1. Transcription factor that plays a role in early brain development. May activate transcription by interacting directly with the X-box. May activate transcription from CX3CL1 promoter through the X-box during brain development. From Homo sapiens (Human).
   6053..6106    +  promoter       U6 promoter (fragment): RNA polymerase III promoter for human U6 snRNA
   6148..6736    +  misc_feature   WPRE: woodchuck hepatitis virus posttranscriptional regulatory element
   6787..6806    +  misc_feature   cPPT/CTS (fragment): central polypurine tract and central termination sequence of HIV-1
   6808..7041    +  LTR            3' LTR (ΔU3): self-inactivating 3' long terminal repeat (LTR) from HIV-1
   7119..7240    +  polyA_signal   SV40 poly(A) signal: SV40 polyadenylation signal
   7280..7415    +  rep_origin     SV40 ori: SV40 origin of replication
   7436..7454    -  promoter       T7 promoter: promoter for bacteriophage T7 RNA polymerase
   7462..7617    +  CDS            lacZα (fragment): LacZα fragment of β-galactosidase; lacZ fragment
   7622..8050    +  rep_origin     f1 ori (sequence partly withheld): f1 bacteriophage origin of replication; arrow indicates direction of (+) strand synthesis
   8103..8207    +  promoter       AmpR promoter: bla
   8208..9068    +  CDS            AmpR: β-lactamase; bla; confers resistance to ampicillin, carbenicillin, and related antibiotics
   9239..9827    +  rep_origin     ori: high-copy-number ColE1/pMB1/pBR322/pUC origin of replication
  10010..10102   +  CDS            lacI (fragment): lac repressor; lacI; The lac repressor binds to the lac operator to inhibit transcription in E. coli. This inhibition can be relieved by adding lactose or isopropyl-β-D-thiogalactopyranoside (IPTG).
  10115..10136   +  protein_bind   CAP binding site: CAP binding activates transcription in the presence of cAMP. E. coli catabolite activator protein
  10151..10181   +  promoter       lac promoter: promoter for the E. coli lac operon
  10189..10205   +  protein_bind   lac operator: The lac repressor binds to the lac operator to inhibit transcription in E. coli. This inhibition can be relieved by adding lactose or isopropyl-β-D-thiogalactopyranoside (IPTG). lac repressor encoded by lacI
  10250..10268   +  promoter       T3 promoter: promoter for bacteriophage T3 RNA polymerase
