[The description below was written by a language model from this plasmid's Addgene catalogue record and pLannotate feature annotations shown in this document.]
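Description:
TFORF0191 is a third-generation-style, self-inactivating lentiviral expression plasmid built on the pLX_TRC317 backbone for overexpressing the human transcription factor RFX4 in mammalian cells. It is propagated in E. coli through a high-copy ColE1/pUC-type origin with ampicillin selection (AmpR under its own bla promoter). The backbone also carries an f1 origin and remnants of a lac/lacZα cloning region flanked by T7 and T3 promoters. The depositor notes that the plasmid can recombine, as is common for LTR-containing vectors. The annotated sequence is 10,291 nt, consistent with the stated backbone and insert sizes.

The viral genome is transcribed from an RSV promoter fused to a truncated HIV-1 5' LTR, followed by the Ψ packaging signal with a partial gag sequence, the RRE for Rev-dependent nuclear export, and a cPPT/CTS element that aids nuclear import. It ends in a ΔU3 3' LTR that inactivates LTR promoter activity after integration, with an SV40 poly(A) signal downstream. Two expression units lie between the LTRs. An SV40 early promoter/origin drives puromycin N-acetyltransferase for selecting transduced cells, and the strong constitutive EF-1α promoter drives the synthesized RFX4 ORF, with a WPRE downstream to enhance transcript stability and expression. The record states that a unique 24-bp barcode accompanies the ORF, but it is not annotated in the feature table. A short U6 promoter fragment is called between the ORF and the WPRE, and its role is not stated.

The construct belongs to a barcoded transcription factor ORF collection. The barcodes allow individual factors to be identified in pooled overexpression screens, such as those examining directed differentiation.
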