Addgene plasmid #141548: TFORF0191
Purpose: Lentiviral vector for overexpressing the RFX4 transcription factor ORF with a unique 24-bp barcode. Barcodes facilitate identification of transcription factors in pooled screens.
Depositing lab: Feng Zhang. Depositing organization: Broad Institute. Publication: A transcription factor atlas of directed differentiation. Joung J, Ma S, Tay T, Geiger-Schuller KR, Kirchgatterer PC, Verdine VK, Guo B, Arias-Garcia MA, Allen WE, Singh A, Kuksenko O, Abudayyeh OO, Gootenberg JS, Fu Z, Macrae RK, Buenrostro JD, Regev A, Zhang F. Cell. 2023 Jan 5;186(1):209-229.e26. doi: 10.1016/j.cell.2022.11.026. PubMed 36608654.
Backbone
  Vector backbone: pLX_TRC317
  Backbone manufacturer: Broad Institute Genetic Perturbation Platform
  Backbone size w/o insert (bp): 8264
  Vector type: Mammalian Expression, Lentiviral
  Selectable markers: Puromycin
Growth in bacteria
  Bacterial resistance: Ampicillin, 100 μg/mL
  Growth temperature: 37°C
  Growth strain: NEB Stable
  Copy number: High Copy
Gene/Insert
  Gene/Insert name: RFX4
  Species: H. sapiens (human)
  Insert size (bp): 2027
  Entrez Gene: RFX4 (a.k.a. NYD-SP10)
  Promoter: EF1a
  Cloning method: Unknown
  Sequencing primers: 5′ GGGTGGAGACTGAAGTTAGGCCAG; 3′ CACATAGCGTAAAAGGAGCAACATAG
Terms and licenses: Academic/Nonprofit Terms; Industry Terms: Not Available to Industry
Depositor comments: NM_032491,ENST00000229387 . The transcription factor ORF portion of this plasmid was synthesized by Genewiz. Please test multiple small colonies in case of plasmid recombination. To make this collection available in a timely manner, a portion of this collection was not fully sequenced by Addgene. If an Addgene verified full plasmid sequence is not available, please contact us prior to placing an order to request the full sequence.
How to cite: TFORF0191 was a gift from Feng Zhang (Addgene plasmid # 141548 ; http://n2t.net/addgene:141548 ; RRID:Addgene_141548)
