>Addgene plasmid #141548 | TFORF0191 | depositor partial sequence | sequence record 276781 | Insert
ACCGCCACCATGAACTGGGCTGCCTTCGGAGGGTCTGAATTCTTCATCCCAGAAGGCATTCAGATAGATT
CGAGATGCCCACTAAGCAGAAATATCACGGAATGGTACCATTACTATGGCATTGCAGTGAAAGAAAGCTC
CCAATATTATGATGTGATGTATTCCAAGAAAGGAGCTGCCTGGGTGAGTGAGACGGGCAAGAAAGAAGTG
AGCAAACAGACAGTGGCATATTCACCCCGGTCCAAACTCGGAACACTGCTGCCAGAATTTCCCAATGTCA
AAGATCTAAATCTGCCAGCCAGCCTGCCTGAGGAGAAGGTTTCTACCTTTATTATGATGTACAGAACACA
CTGTCAGAGAATACTGGACACTGTAATAAGAGCCAACTTTGATGAGGTTCAAAGTTTCCTTCTGCACTTT
TGGCAAGGAATGCCGCCCCACATGCTGCCTGTGCTGGGCTCCTCCACGGTGGTGAACATTGTCGGCGTGT
GTGACTCCATCCTCTACAAAGCTATCTCCGGGGTGCTGATGCCCACTGTGCTGCAGGCATTACCTGACAG
CTTAACTCAGGTGATTCGAAAGTTTGCCAAGCAACTGGATGAGTGGCTAAAAGTGGCTCTCCACGACCTC
CCAGAAAACTTGCGAAACATCAAGTTCGAATTGTCGAGAAGGTTCTCCCAAATTCTGAGACGGCAAACAT
CACTAAATCATCTCTGCCAGGCATCTCGAACAGTGATCCACAGTGCAGACATCACGTTCCAAATGCTGGA
AGACTGGAGGAACGTGGACCTGAACAGCATCACCAAGCAAACCCTTTACACCATGGAAGACTCTCGCGAT
GAGCACCGGAAACTCATCACCCAATTATATCAGGAGTTTGACCATCTCTTGGAGGAGCAGTCTCCCATCG
AGTCCTACATTGAGTGGCTGGATACCATGGTTGACCGCTGTGTTGTGAAGGTGGCTGCCAAGAGACAAGG
GTCCTTGAAGAAAGTGGCCCAGCAGTTCCTCTTGATGTGGTCCTGTTTCGGCACAAGGGTGATCCGGGAC
ATGACCTTGCACAGCGCCCCCAGCTTCGGGTCTTTTCACCTAATTCACTTAATGTTTGATGACTACGTGC
TCTACCTGTTAGAATCTCTGCACTGTCAGGAGCGGGCCAATGAGCTCATGCGAGCCATGAAGGGAGAAGG
AAGCACTGCAGAAGTCCGAGAAGAGATCATCTTGACAGAGGCTGCCGCACCAACCCCTTCACCAGTGCCA
TCGTTTTCTCCAGCAAAATCTGCCACATCTGTGGAAGTGCCACCTCCCTCTTCCCCTGTTAGCAATCCTT
CCCCTGAGTACACTGGCCTCAGCACTACAGGAGCAATGCAGTCTTACACGTGGTCTCTAACATACACAGT
GACGACGGCTGCTGGGTCCCCAGCTGAGAACTCCCAACAGCTGCCCTGTATGAGGAACACTCATGTGCCT
TCTTCCTCCGTCACACACAGGATACCAGTTTATCCCCACAGAGAGGAACATGGATACACGGGAAGCTATA
ACTATGGGAGCTATGGCAACCAGCATCCTCACCCCATGCAGAGCCAGTATCCGGCCCTCCCTCATGACAC
AGCTATCTCTGGGCCACTCCACTATGCCCCTTACCACAGGAGCTCTGCACAGTACCCTTTTAATAGCCCC
ACTTCCCGGATGGAACCTTGTTTGATGAGCAGTACTCCCAGACTGCATCCTACCCCAGTCACTCCCCGCT
GGCCAGAGGTGCCCTCAGCCAACACGTGCTACACAAGCCCGTCTGTGCATTCTGCGAGGTACGGAAACTC
TAGTGACATGTATACACCTCTGACAACGCGCAGGAATTCTGAATATGAGCACATGCAACACTTTCCTGGC
TTTGCTTACATCAACGGAGAGGCCTCTACAGGATGGGCTAAATAGTAATGAACTAGTCCGTAACTTGAAA
GTATTTCGATTTCTTGGCTTTATATATCTTGTGGAAAGGACGAGCGCGCTAAGAGGCCTAGTAACTG
