>Addgene plasmid #141548 | TFORF0191 | depositor partial sequence | sequence record 276782 | Barcode
GCGCGCTAAGAGGCCTAGTAACTG
