>Addgene plasmid #141548 | TFORF0191 | addgene partial sequence | sequence record 319895 | WPRE-R 5'-CATAGCGTAAAAGGAGCAACA-3'
ATTTTGTAATCCAGAGGTTGATTGTCGACTTAACGCGTCAGTTACTAGGCCTCTTAGCGCGCTCGTCCTT
TCCACAAGATATATAAAGCCAAGAAATCGAAATACTTTCAAGTTACGGACTAGTTCATTACTATTTAGCC
CATCCTGTAGAGGCCTCTCCGTTGATGTAAGCAAAGCCAGGAAAGTGTTGCATGTGCTCATATTCAGAAT
TCCTGCGCGTTGTCAGAGGTGTATACATGTCACTAGAGTTTCCGTACCTCGCAGAATGCACAGACGGGCT
TGTGTAGCACGTGTTGGCTGAGGGCACCTCTGGCCAGCGGGGAGTGACTGGGGTAGGATGCAGTCTGGGA
GTACTGCTCATCAAACAAGGTTCCATCCGGGAAGTGGGGCTATTAAAAGGGTACTGTGCAGAGCTCCTGT
GGTAAGGGGCATAGTGGAGTGGCCCAGAGATAGCTGTGTCATGAGGGAGGGCCGGATACTGGCTCTGCAT
GGGGTGAGGATGCTGGTTGCCATAGCTCCCATAGTTATAGCTTCCCGTGTATCCATGTTCCTCTCTGTGG
GGATAAACTGGTATCCTGTGTGTGACGGAGGAAGAAGGCACATGAGTGTTCCTCATACAGGGCAGCTGTT
GGGAGTTCTCAGCTGGGGACCCAGCAGCCGTCGTC
